>Addgene plasmid #229846 | pCG-ACTB-C4 | addgene full sequence | sequence record 457514 | Addgene NGS Result
ATCCAGTTTGGTTAATTAAGGTACCGAGGGCCTATTTCCCATGATTCCTTCATATTTGCATATACGATAC
AAGGCTGTTAGAGAGATAATTAGAATTAATTTGACTGTAAACACAAAGATATTAGTACAAAATACGTGAC
GTAGAAAGTAATAATTTCTTGGGTAGTTTGCAGTTTTAAAATTATGTTTTAAAATGGACTATCATATGCT
TACCGTAACTTGAAAGTATTTCGATTTCTTGGCTTTATATATCTTGTGGAAAGGACGAAACACCGAGTCC
GCCTAGAAGCATTTGGTTTTAGAGCTAGAAATAGCAAGTTAAAATAAGGCTAGTCCGTTATCAACTTGAA
AAAGTGGCACCGAGTCGGTGCTTTTTTGAATTCGCTAGCTAGGTCTTGAAAGGAGTGGGAATTGGCTCCG
GTGCCCGTCAGTGGGCAGAGCGCACATCGCCCACAGTCCCCGAGAAGTTGGGGGGAGGGGTCGGCAATTG
ATCCGGTGCCTAGAGAAGGTGGCGCGGGGTAAACTGGGAAAGTGATGTCGTGTACTGGCTCCGCCTTTTT
CCCGAGGGTGGGGGAGAACCGTATATAAGTGCAGTAGTCGCCGTGAACGTTCTTTTTCGCAACGGGTTTG
CCGCCAGAACACAGGACCGGTTCTAGAGCGCTGCCACCATGGACAAGAAGTACAGCATCGGCCTGGACAT
CGGCACCAACTCTGTGGGCTGGGCCGTGATCACCGACGAGTACAAGGTGCCCAGCAAGAAATTCAAGGTG
CTGGGCAACACCGACCGGCACAGCATCAAGAAGAACCTGATCGGAGCCCTGCTGTTCGACAGCGGCGAAA
CAGCCGAGGCCACCCGGCTGAAGAGAACCGCCAGAAGAAGATACACCAGACGGAAGAACCGGATCTGCTA
TCTGCAAGAGATCTTCAGCAACGAGATGGCCAAGGTGGACGACAGCTTCTTCCACAGACTGGAAGAGTCC
TTCCTGGTGGAAGAGGATAAGAAGCACGAGCGGCACCCCATCTTCGGCAACATCGTGGACGAGGTGGCCT
ACCACGAGAAGTACCCCACCATCTACCACCTGAGAAAGAAACTGGTGGACAGCACCGACAAGGCCGACCT
GCGGCTGATCTATCTGGCCCTGGCCCACATGATCAAGTTCCGGGGCCACTTCCTGATCGAGGGCGACCTG
AACCCCGACAACAGCGACGTGGACAAGCTGTTCATCCAGCTGGTGCAGACCTACAACCAGCTGTTCGAGG
AAAACCCCATCAACGCCAGCGGCGTGGACGCCAAGGCCATCCTGTCTGCCAGACTGAGCAAGAGCAGACG
GCTGGAAAATCTGATCGCCCAGCTGCCCGGCGAGAAGAAGAATGGCCTGTTCGGAAACCTGATTGCCCTG
AGCCTGGGCCTGACCCCCAACTTCAAGAGCAACTTCGACCTGGCCGAGGATGCCAAACTGCAGCTGAGCA
AGGACACCTACGACGACGACCTGGACAACCTGCTGGCCCAGATCGGCGACCAGTACGCCGACCTGTTTCT
GGCCGCCAAGAACCTGTCCGACGCCATCCTGCTGAGCGACATCCTGAGAGTGAACACCGAGATCACCAAG
GCCCCCCTGAGCGCCTCTATGATCAAGAGATACGACGAGCACCACCAGGACCTGACCCTGCTGAAAGCTC
TCGTGCGGCAGCAGCTGCCTGAGAAGTACAAAGAGATTTTCTTCGACCAGAGCAAGAACGGCTACGCCGG
CTACATTGACGGCGGAGCCAGCCAGGAAGAGTTCTACAAGTTCATCAAGCCCATCCTGGAAAAGATGGAC
GGCACCGAGGAACTGCTCGTGAAGCTGAACAGAGAGGACCTGCTGCGGAAGCAGCGGACCTTCGACAACG
GCAGCATCCCCCACCAGATCCACCTGGGAGAGCTGCACGCCATTCTGCGGCGGCAGGAAGATTTTTACCC
ATTCCTGAAGGACAACCGGGAAAAGATCGAGAAGATCCTGACCTTCCGCATCCCCTACTACGTGGGCCCT
CTGGCCAGGGGAAACAGCAGATTCGCCTGGATGACCAGAAAGAGCGAGGAAACCATCACCCCCTGGAACT
TCGAGGAAGTGGTGGACAAGGGCGCTTCCGCCCAGAGCTTCATCGAGCGGATGACCAACTTCGATAAGAA
CCTGCCCAACGAGAAGGTGCTGCCCAAGCACAGCCTGCTGTACGAGTACTTCACCGTGTATAACGAGCTG
ACCAAAGTGAAATACGTGACCGAGGGAATGAGAAAGCCCGCCTTCCTGAGCGGCGAGCAGAAAAAGGCCA
TCGTGGACCTGCTGTTCAAGACCAACCGGAAAGTGACCGTGAAGCAGCTGAAAGAGGACTACTTCAAGAA
AATCGAGTGCTTCGACTCCGTGGAAATCTCCGGCGTGGAAGATCGGTTCAACGCCTCCCTGGGCACATAC
CACGATCTGCTGAAAATTATCAAGGACAAGGACTTCCTGGACAATGAGGAAAACGAGGACATTCTGGAAG
ATATCGTGCTGACCCTGACACTGTTTGAGGACAGAGAGATGATCGAGGAACGGCTGAAAACCTATGCCCA
CCTGTTCGACGACAAAGTGATGAAGCAGCTGAAGCGGCGGAGATACACCGGCTGGGGCAGGCTGAGCCGG
AAGCTGATCAACGGCATCCGGGACAAGCAGTCCGGCAAGACAATCCTGGATTTCCTGAAGTCCGACGGCT
TCGCCAACAGAAACTTCATGCAGCTGATCCACGACGACAGCCTGACCTTTAAAGAGGACATCCAGAAAGC
CCAGGTGTCCGGCCAGGGCGATAGCCTGCACGAGCACATTGCCAATCTGGCCGGCAGCCCCGCCATTAAG
AAGGGCATCCTGCAGACAGTGAAGGTGGTGGACGAGCTCGTGAAAGTGATGGGCCGGCACAAGCCCGAGA
ACATCGTGATCGAAATGGCCAGAGAGAACCAGACCACCCAGAAGGGACAGAAGAACAGCCGCGAGAGAAT
GAAGCGGATCGAAGAGGGCATCAAAGAGCTGGGCAGCCAGATCCTGAAAGAACACCCCGTGGAAAACACC
CAGCTGCAGAACGAGAAGCTGTACCTGTACTACCTGCAGAATGGGCGGGATATGTACGTGGACCAGGAAC
TGGACATCAACCGGCTGTCCGACTACGATGTGGACCATATCGTGCCTCAGAGCTTTCTGAAGGACGACTC
CATCGACAACAAGGTGCTGACCAGAAGCGACAAGAACCGGGGCAAGAGCGACAACGTGCCCTCCGAAGAG
GTCGTGAAGAAGATGAAGAACTACTGGCGGCAGCTGCTGAACGCCAAGCTGATTACCCAGAGAAAGTTCG
ACAATCTGACCAAGGCCGAGAGAGGCGGCCTGAGCGAACTGGATAAGGCCGGCTTCATCAAGAGACAGCT
GGTGGAAACCCGGCAGATCACAAAGCACGTGGCACAGATCCTGGACTCCCGGATGAACACTAAGTACGAC
GAGAATGACAAGCTGATCCGGGAAGTGAAAGTGATCACCCTGAAGTCCAAGCTGGTGTCCGATTTCCGGA
AGGATTTCCAGTTTTACAAAGTGCGCGAGATCAACAACTACCACCACGCCCACGACGCCTACCTGAACGC
CGTCGTGGGAACCGCCCTGATCAAAAAGTACCCTAAGCTGGAAAGCGAGTTCGTGTACGGCGACTACAAG
GTGTACGACGTGCGGAAGATGATCGCCAAGAGCGAGCAGGAAATCGGCAAGGCTACCGCCAAGTACTTCT
TCTACAGCAACATCATGAACTTTTTCAAGACCGAGATTACCCTGGCCAACGGCGAGATCCGGAAGCGGCC
TCTGATCGAGACAAACGGCGAAACCGGGGAGATCGTGTGGGATAAGGGCCGGGATTTTGCCACCGTGCGG
AAAGTGCTGAGCATGCCCCAAGTGAATATCGTGAAAAAGACCGAGGTGCAGACAGGCGGCTTCAGCAAAG
AGTCTATCCTGCCCAAGAGGAACAGCGATAAGCTGATCGCCAGAAAGAAGGACTGGGACCCTAAGAAGTA
CGGCGGCTTCGACAGCCCCACCGTGGCCTATTCTGTGCTGGTGGTGGCCAAAGTGGAAAAGGGCAAGTCC
AAGAAACTGAAGAGTGTGAAAGAGCTGCTGGGGATCACCATCATGGAAAGAAGCAGCTTCGAGAAGAATC
CCATCGACTTTCTGGAAGCCAAGGGCTACAAAGAAGTGAAAAAGGACCTGATCATCAAGCTGCCTAAGTA
CTCCCTGTTCGAGCTGGAAAACGGCCGGAAGAGAATGCTGGCCTCTGCCGGCGAACTGCAGAAGGGAAAC
GAACTGGCCCTGCCCTCCAAATATGTGAACTTCCTGTACCTGGCCAGCCACTATGAGAAGCTGAAGGGCT
CCCCCGAGGATAATGAGCAGAAACAGCTGTTTGTGGAACAGCACAAGCACTACCTGGACGAGATCATCGA
GCAGATCAGCGAGTTCTCCAAGAGAGTGATCCTGGCCGACGCTAATCTGGACAAAGTGCTGTCCGCCTAC
AACAAGCACCGGGATAAGCCCATCAGAGAGCAGGCCGAGAATATCATCCACCTGTTTACCCTGACCAATC
TGGGAGCCCCTGCCGCCTTCAAGTACTTTGACACCACCATCGACCGGAAGAGGTACACCAGCACCAAAGA
GGTGCTGGACGCCACCCTGATCCACCAGAGCATCACCGGCCTGTACGAGACACGGATCGACCTGTCTCAG
CTGGGAGGCGACAAGCGACCTGCCGCCACAAAGAAGGCTGGACAGGCTAAGAAGAAGAAAGATTACAAAG
ACGATGACGATAAGGGATCCTGACAAGCTTCAGCCTCGACTGTGCCTTCTAGTTGCCAGCCATCTGTTGT
TTGCCCCTCCCCCGTGCCTTCCTTGACCCTGGAAGGTGCCACTCCCACTGTCCTTTCCTAATAAAATGAG
GAAATTGCATCGCATTGTCTGAGTAGGTGTCATTCTATTCTGGGGGGTGGGGTGGGGCAGGACAGCAAGG
GGGAGGATTGGGAAGACAATAGCAGGCATGCTGGGGATGCGGTGGGCTCTATGGCTTCTGAGGCGGAAAG
AACCAGCTGGGGCTCTAGACCGTAAAAAGGCCGCGTTGCTGGCGTTTTTCCATAGGCTCCGCCCCCCTGA
CGAGCATCACAAAAATCGACGCTCAAGTCAGAGGTGGCGAAACCCGACAGGACTATAAAGATACCAGGCG
TTTCCCCCTGGAAGCTCCCTCGTGCGCTCTCCTGTTCCGACCCTGCCGCTTACCGGATACCTGTCCGCCT
TTCTCCCTTCGGGAAGCGTGGCGCTTTCTCATAGCTCACGCTGTAGGTATCTCAGTTCGGTGTAGGTCGT
TCGCTCCAAGCTGGGCTGTGTGCACGAACCCCCCGTTCAGCCCGACCGCTGCGCCTTATCCGGTAACTAT
CGTCTTGAGTCCAACCCGGTAAGACACGACTTATCGCCACTGGCAGCAGCCACTGGTAACAGGATTAGCA
GAGCGAGGTATGTAGGCGGTGCTACAGAGTTCTTGAAGTGGTGGCCTAACTACGGCTACACTAGAAGAAC
AGTATTTGGTATCTGCGCTCTGCTGAAGCCAGTTACCTTCGGAAAAAGAGTTGGTAGCTCTTGATCCGGC
AAACAAACCACCGCTGGTAGCGGTGGTTTTTTTGTTTGCAAGCAGCAGATTACGCGCAGAAAAAAAGGAT
CTCAAGAAGATCCTTTGATCTTTTCTACGGGGTCTGACGCTCAGTGGAACGAAAACTCACGTTAAGGGAT
TTTGGTCATGAGATTATCAAAAAGGATCTTCACCTAGATCCTTTTAAATTAAAAATGAAGTTTTAAATCA
ATCTAAAGTATATATGAGTAAACTTGGTCTGACAGTTACCAATGCTTAATCAGTGAGGCACCTATCTCAG
CGATCTGTCTATTTCGTTCATCCATAGTTGCCTGACTCCCCGTCGTGTAGATAACTACGATACGGGAGGG
CTTACCATCTGGCCCCAGTGCTGCAATGATACCGCGAGACCCACGCTCACCGGCTCCAGATTTATCAGCA
ATAAACCAGCCAGCCGGAAGGGCCGAGCGCAGAAGTGGTCCTGCAACTTTATCCGCCTCCATCCAGTCTA
TTAATTGTTGCCGGGAAGCTAGAGTAAGTAGTTCGCCAGTTAATAGTTTGCGCAACGTTGTTGCCATTGC
TACAGGCATCGTGGTGTCACGCTCGTCGTTTGGTATGGCTTCATTCAGCTCCGGTTCCCAACGATCAAGG
CGAGTTACATGATCCCCCATGTTGTGCAAAAAAGCGGTTAGCTCCTTCGGTCCTCCGATCGTTGTCAGAA
GTAAGTTGGCCGCAGTGTTATCACTCATGGTTATGGCAGCACTGCATAATTCTCTTACTGTCATGCCATC
CGTAAGATGCTTTTCTGTGACTGGTGAGTACTCAACCAAGTCATTCTGAGAATAGTGTATGCGGCGACCG
AGTTGCTCTTGCCCGGCGTCAATACGGGATAATACCGCGCCACATAGCAGAACTTTAAAAGTGCTCATCA
TTGGAAAACGTTCTTCGGGGCGAAAACTCTCAAGGATCTTACCGCTGTTGAGATCCAGTTCGATGTAACC
CACTCGTGCACCCAACTGATCTTCAGCATCTTTTACTTTCACCAGCGTTTCTGGGTGAGCAAAAACAGGA
AGGCAAAATGCCGCAAAAAAGGGAATAAGGGCGACACGGAAATGTTGAATACTCATACTCTTCCTTTTTC
AATATTATTGAAGCATTTATCAGGGTTATTGTCTCATGAGCGGATACATATTTGAATGTATTTAGAAAAA
TAAACAAATAGGGGTTCCGCGCACATTTCCCCGAAAAGTGCCACCTAAATTGTAAGCGTTAACTCGAGAC
AGGGACAGCAGAG
Features (pLannotate 1.2.2; 10 found; start..end, strand, type, name):
     26..266     +  promoter       U6 promoter: RNA polymerase III promoter for human U6 snRNA
    296..371     +  misc_RNA       gRNA scaffold: guide RNA scaffold for the Streptococcus pyogenes CRISPR/Cas9 system
    389..407     +  CDS            small t antigen (fragment): SV40 (simian virus 40) small t antigen
    433..644     +  promoter       EF-1α core promoter: core promoter for human elongation factor EF-1α
    669..4772    +  CDS            Cas9: Cas9 (Csn1) endonuclease from the Streptococcus pyogenes Type II CRISPR/Cas system generates RNA-guided double strand breaks in DNA
   4870..5094    +  polyA_signal   bGH poly(A) signal: bovine growth hormone polyadenylation signal
   5098..5119    +  promoter       SV40 promoter (fragment): SV40 enhancer and early promoter
   5157..5745    -  rep_origin     ori: high-copy-number ColE1/pMB1/pBR322/pUC origin of replication
   5916..6776    -  CDS            AmpR: β-lactamase; bla; confers resistance to ampicillin, carbenicillin, and related antibiotics
   6777..6881    -  promoter       AmpR promoter: bla
