[The description below was written by a language model from this plasmid's Addgene catalogue record and pLannotate feature annotations shown in this document.]
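Description:
pCG-ACTB-C4 is a compact mammalian CRISPR expression plasmid of about 6.9 kb, derived from LentiCRISPRv2 by removing the sequences needed for lentiviral packaging and the puromycin selection cassette. As a result it is a non-viral, all-in-one plasmid, presumably introduced into cells by transfection, and the annotated features show no mammalian selectable marker. In bacteria it is maintained through a high-copy ColE1/pUC-type origin and selected with ampicillin via the β-lactamase gene and its native promoter.

The payload consists of two expression units arranged in the same orientation. A human U6 RNA polymerase III promoter drives a single guide RNA, made up of a spacer targeting the human ACTB (β-actin) gene fused to the Streptococcus pyogenes gRNA scaffold. Downstream, the EF-1α core promoter drives wild-type S. pyogenes Cas9, which makes RNA-guided double-strand breaks, and the transcript is terminated by a bovine growth hormone polyadenylation signal. The short matches annotated as SV40 small t antigen and SV40 promoter are only about 20 nt fragments. They are most likely residual or incidental sequence rather than functional elements. The table does not annotate any epitope tag or nuclear localisation signal on Cas9, so their presence cannot be confirmed from the record.

The plasmid co-expresses Cas9 and the guide to cut the ACTB locus in human cells. The record does not say where in the gene the guide cuts, nor whether the intended use is gene disruption, knock-in tagging with a donor, or another assay.
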