Addgene plasmid #229846: pCG-ACTB-C4
Purpose: Expresses wild-type Cas9 and gRNA for ACTB gene.
Depositing lab: Natsuko Chiba. Depositing organization: Tohoku University.
Backbone
  Vector backbone: LentiCRISPRv2
  Backbone manufacturer: Addgene Plasmid #52961
  Backbone size w/o insert (bp): 12993
  Total vector size (bp): 6937
  Modifications to backbone: Remove sequences required for lentiviral packaging and puromycin selection.
  Vector type: Mammalian Expression, CRISPR
Growth in bacteria
  Bacterial resistance: Ampicillin, 100 μg/mL
  Growth temperature: 37°C
  Growth strain: NEB Stable
  Copy number: High Copy
Gene/Insert
  Gene/Insert name: guide RNA for ACTB gene
  gRNA/shRNA sequence: AGTCCGCCTAGAAGCATTTG
  Species: H. sapiens (human)
Terms and licenses: Academic/Nonprofit Terms; Industry Terms: Not Available to Industry
How to cite: pCG-ACTB-C4 was a gift from Natsuko Chiba (Addgene plasmid # 229846 ; http://n2t.net/addgene:229846 ; RRID:Addgene_229846)
